>Addgene plasmid #105574 | TRIN-shMYB.2572 | addgene full sequence | sequence record 204093 | Addgene NGS Result
CACATTTCCCCGAAAAGTGCCACCTGACGTCTAAGAAACCATTATTATCATGACATTAACCTATAAAAAT
AGGCGTATCACGAGGCCCTTTCGTCTTCAAGAATTAGCTTGGCCATTGCATACGTTGTATCCATATCATA
ATATGTACATTTATATTGGCTCATGTCCAACATTACCGCCATGTTGACATTGATTATTGACTAGTTATTA
ATAGTAATCAATTACGGGGTCATTAGTTCATAGCCCATATATGGAGTTCCGCGTTACATAACTTACGGTA
AATGGCCCGCCTGGCTGACCGCCCAACGACCCCCGCCCATTGACGTCAATAATGACGTATGTTCCCATAG
TAACGCCAATAGGGACTTTCCATTGACGTCAATGGGTGGAGTATTTACGGTAAACTGCCCACTTGGCAGT
ACATCAAGTGTATCATATGCCAAGTACGCCCCCTATTGACGTCAATGACGGTAAATGGCCCGCCTGGCAT
TATGCCCAGTACATGACCTTATGGGACTTTCCTACTTGGCAGTACATCTACGTATTAGTCATCGCTATTA
CCATGGTGATGCGGTTTTGGCAGTACATCAATGGGCGTGGATAGCGGTTTGACTCACGGGGATTTCCAAG
TCTCCACCCCATTGACGTCAATGGGAGTTTGTTTTGGCACCAAAATCAACGGGACTTTCCAAAATGTCGT
AACAACTCCGCCCCATTGACGCAAATGGGCGGTAGGCGTGTACGGTGGGAGGTCTATATAAGCAGAGCTC
AATAAAAGAGCCCACAACCCCTCACTCGGCGCGCCAGTCTTCCGATAGACTGCGTCGCCCGGGTACCCGT
ATTCCCAATAAAGCCTCTTGCTGTTTGCATCCGAATCGTGGTCTCGCTGTTCCTTGGGAGGGTCTCCTCT
GAGTGATTGACTACCCACGACGGGGGTCTTTCATTTGGGGGCTCGTCCGGGATTTGGAGACCCCTGCCCA
GGGACCACCGACCCACCACCGGGAGGTAAGCTGGCCAGCAACTTATCTGTGTCTGTCCGATTGTCTAGTG
TCTATGTTTGATGTTATGCGCCTGCGTCTGTACTAGTTAGCTAACTAGCTCTGTATCTGGCGGACCCGTG
GTGGAACTGACGAGTTCTGAACACCCGGCCGCAACCCTGGGAGACGTCCCAGGGACTTTGGGGGCCGTTT
TTGTGGCCCGACCTGAGGAAGGGAGTCGATGTGGAATCCGACCCCGTCAGGATATGTGGTTCTGGTAGGA
GACGAGAACCTAAAACAGTTCCCGCCTCCGTCTGAATTTTTGCTTTCGGTTTGGAACCGAAGCCGCGCGT
CTTGTCTGCTGCAGCGCTGCAGCATCGTTCTGTGTTGTCTCTGTCTGACTGTGTTTCTGTATTTGTCTGA
AAATTAGGGCCAGACTGTTACCACTCCCTTAAGTTTGACCTTAGGTCACTGGAAAGATGTCGAGCGGATC
GCTCACAACCAGTCGGTAGATGTCAAGAAGAGACGTTGGGTTACCTTCTGCTCTGCAGAATGGCCAACCT
TTAACGTCGGATGGCCGCGAGACGGCACCTTTAACCGAGACCTCATCACCCAGGTTAAGATCAAGGTCTT
TTCACCTGGCCCGCATGGACACCCAGACCAGGTCCCCTACATCGTGACCTGGGAAGCCTTGGCTTTTGAC
CCCCCTCCCTGGGTCAAGCCCTTTGTACACCCTAAGCCTCCGCCTCCTCTTCCTCCATCCGCCCCGTCTC
TCCCCCTTGAACCTCCTCGTTCGACCCCGCCTCGATCCTCCCTTTATCCAGCCCTCACTCCTTCTCTAGG
CGCCGGAATTGAAGATCTGGGGGATCGATCCTCTAGAGCATCGAGTTTACCACTCCCTATCAGTGATAGA
GAAAAGTGAAAGTCGAGTTTACCACTCCCTATCAGTGATAGAGAAAAGTGAAAGTCGAGTTTACCACTCC
CTATCAGTGATAGAGAAAAGTGAAAGTCGAGTTTACCACTCCCTATCAGTGATAGAGAAAAGTGAAAGTC
GAGTTTACCACTCCCTATCAGTGATAGAGAAAAGTGAAAGTCGAGTTTACCACTCCCTATCAGTGATAGA
GAAAAGTGAAAGTCGAGTTTACCACTCCCTATCAGTGATAGAGAAAAGTGAAAGTCGAGCTCGGTACCCG
GGTCGAGGTAGGCGTGTACGGTGGGAGGCCTATATAAGCAGAGCTCGTTTAGTGAACCGTCAGATCGCCT
GGAGACGCCATCCACGCTGTTTTGACCTCCATAGAAGACACCGGGACCGATCCAGCCTCTCGACGGATCC
ACCATGGCCTCCTCCGAGAACGTCATCACCGAGTTCATGCGCTTCAAGGTGCGCATGGAGGGCACCGTGA
ACGGCCACGAGTTCGAGATCGAGGGCGAGGGCGAGGGCCGCCCCTACGAGGGCCACAACACCGTGAAGCT
GAAGGTGACCAAGGGCGGCCCCCTGCCCTTCGCCTGGGACATCCTGTCCCCCCAGTTCCAGTACGGCTCC
AAGGTGTACGTGAAGCACCCCGCCGACATCCCCGACTACAAGAAGCTGTCCTTCCCCGAGGGCTTCAAGT
GGGAGCGCGTGATGAACTTCGAGGACGGCGGCGTGGCGACCGTGACCCAGGACTCCTCCCTGCAGGACGG
CTGCTTCATCTACAAGGTGAAGTTCATCGGCGTGAACTTCCCCTCCGACGGCCCCGTGATGCAGAAGAAG
ACCATGGGCTGGGAGGCCTCCACCGAGCGCCTGTACCCCCGCGACGGCGTGCTGAAGGGCGAGACCCACA
AGGCCCTGAAGCTGAAGGACGGCGGCCACTACCTGGTGGAGTTCAAGTCCATCTACATGGCCAAGAAGCC
CGTGCAGCTGCCCGGCTACTACTACGTGGACGCCAAGCTGGACATCACCTCCCACAACGAGGACTACACC
ATCGTGGAGCAGTACGAGCGCACCGAGGGCCGCCACCACCTGTTCCTGTAGCGGCCGCGACTCTAGAATT
TACTAGTCATATGATAAGATCTCTCGACTAGGGATAACAGGGTAATTGTTTGAATGAGGCTTCAGTACTT
TACAGAATCGTTGCCTGCACATCTTGGAAACACTTGCTGGGATTACTTCTTCAGGTTAACCCAACAGAAG
GCTCGAGAAGGTATATTGCTGTTGACAGTGAGCGCTCCATGTATCTCAGTCACTAATAGTGAAGCCACAG
ATGTATTAGTGACTGAGATACATGGAATGCCTACTGCCTCGGAATTCAAGGGGCTACTTTAGGAGCAATT
ATCTTGTTTACTAAAACTGAATACCTTGCTATCTCTTTGATACATTTTTACAAAGCTGAATTAAAATGGT
ATAAATTAAATCACTTTTTTCAATTCTAGCAATTCTACCGGGTAGGGGAGGCGCTTTTCCCAAGGCAGTC
TGGAGCATGCGCTTTAGCAGCCCCGCTGGGCACTTGGCGCTACACAAGTGGCCTCTGGCCTCGCACACAT
TCCACATCCACCGGTAGGCGCCAACCGGCTCCGTTCTTTGGTGGCCCCTTCGCGCCACCTTCTACTCCTC
CCCTAGTCAGGAAGTTCCCCCCCGCCCCGCAGCTCGCGTCGTGCAGGACGTGACAAATGGAAGTAGCACG
TCTCACTAGTCTCGTGCAGATGGACAGCACCGCTGAGCAATGGAAGCGGGTAGGCCTTTGGGGCAGCGGC
CAATAGCAGCTTTGCTCCTTCGCTTTCTGGGCTCAGAGGCTGGGAAGGGGTGGGTCCGGGGGCGGGCTCA
GGGGCGGGCTCAGGGGCGGGGCGGGCGCCCGAAGGTCCTCCGGAGGCCCGGCATTCTGCACGCTTCAAAA
GCGCACGTCTGCCGCGCTGTTCTCCTCTTCCTCATCTCCGGGCCTTTCGACCTGCAGCCCAAGCTTCCAC
CATGGTGAGCAAGGGCGAGGAGCTGTTCACCGGGGTGGTGCCCATCCTGGTCGAGCTGGACGGCGACGTA
AACGGCCACAAGTTCAGCGTGTCCGGCGAGGGCGAGGGCGATGCCACCTACGGCAAGCTGACCCTGAAGC
TGATCTGCACCACCGGCAAGCTGCCCGTGCCCTGGCCCACCCTCGTGACCACCCTGGGCTACGGCCTGCA
GTGCTTCGCCCGCTACCCCGACCACATGAAGCAGCACGACTTCTTCAAGTCCGCCATGCCCGAAGGCTAC
GTCCAGGAGCGCACCATCTTCTTCAAGGACGACGGCAACTACAAGACCCGCGCCGAGGTGAAGTTCGAGG
GCGACACCCTGGTGAACCGCATCGAGCTGAAGGGCATCGACTTCAAGGAGGACGGCAACATCCTGGGGCA
CAAGCTGGAGTACAACTACAACAGCCACAACGTCTATATCACCGCCGACAAGCAGAAGAACGGCATCAAG
GCCAACTTCAAGATCCGCCACAACATCGAGGACGGCGGCGTGCAGCTCGCCGACCACTACCAGCAGAACA
CCCCCATCGGCGACGGCCCCGTGCTGCTGCCCGACAACCACTACCTGAGCTACCAGTCCGCCCTGAGCAA
AGACCCCAACGAGAAGCGCGATCACATGGTCCTGCTGGAGTTCGTGACCGCCGCCGGGATCACTCTCGGC
ATGGACGAGCTGTACAAGTAAGAATTGTTCAATTCCGCCCCTCTCCCCCCCCCCCCTCTCCCYCCCCCCC
CCCTAACGTTACTGGCCGAAGCCGCTTGGAATAAGGCCGGTGTGCGTTTGTCTATATGTTATTTTCCACC
ATATTGCCGTCTTTTGGCAATGTGAGGGCCCGGAAACCTGGCCCTGTCTTCTTGACGAGCATTCCTAGGG
GTCTTTCCCCTCTCGCCAAAGGAATGCAAGGTCTGTTGAATGTCGTGAAGGAAGCAGTTCCTCTGGAAGC
TTCTTGAAGACAAACAACGTCTGTAGCGACCCTTTGCAGGCAGCGGAACCCCCCACCTGGCGACAGGTGC
CTCTGCGGCCAAAAGCCACGTGTATAAGATACACCTGCAAAGGCGGCACAACCCCAGTGCCACGTTGTGA
GTTGGATAGTTGTGGAAAGAGTCAAATGGCTCTCCTCAAGCGTATTCAACAAGGGGCTGAAGGATGCCCA
GAAGGTACCCCATTGTATGGGATCTGATCTGGGGCCTCGGTGCACATGCTTTACATGTGTTTAGTCGAGG
TTAAAAAAACGTCTAGGCCCCCCGAACCACGGGGACGTGGTTTTCCTTTGAAAAACACGATGATAAGCTT
ACCGGTCCACCATGATTGAACAAGATGGATTGCACGCAGGTTCTCCGGCCGCTTGGGTGGAGAGGCTATT
CGGCTATGACTGGGCACAACAGACAATCGGCTGCTCTGATGCCGCCGTGTTCCGGCTGTCAGCGCAGGGG
CGCCCGGTTCTTTTTGTCAAGACCGACCTGTCCGGTGCCCTGAATGAACTGCAAGACGAGGCAGCGCGGC
TATCGTGGCTGGCCACGACGGGCGTTCCTTGCGCAGCTGTGCTCGACGTTGTCACTGAAGCGGGAAGGGA
CTGGCTGCTATTGGGCGAAGTGCCGGGGCAGGATCTCCTGTCATCTCACCTTGCTCCTGCCGAGAAAGTA
TCCATCATGGCTGATGCAATGCGGCGGCTGCATACGCTTGATCCGGCTACCTGCCCATTCGACCACCAAG
CGAAACATCGCATCGAGCGAGCACGTACTCGGATGGAAGCCGGTCTTGTCGATCAGGATGATCTGGACGA
AGAGCATCAGGGGCTCGCGCCAGCCGAACTGTTCGCCAGGCTCAAGGCGAGCATGCCCGACGGCGAGGAT
CTCGTCGTGACCCATGGCGATGCCTGCTTGCCGAATATCATGGTGGAAAATGGCCGCTTTTCTGGATTCA
TCGACTGTGGCCGGCTGGGTGTGGCGGACCGCTATCAGGACATAGCGTTGGCTACCCGTGATATTGCTGA
AGAGCTTGGCGGCGAATGGGCTGACCGCTTCCTCGTGCTTTACGGTATCGCCGCTCCCGATTCGCAGCGC
ATCGCCTTCTATCGCCTTCTTGACGAGTTCTTCTGATGTACGATGCATCGATACCGTCGAGATATCAGTG
GTCCAGGCTCTAGTTTTGACTCAACAATATCACCAGCTGAAGCCTATAGAGTACGAGCCATAGATAAAAT
AAAAGATTTTATTTAGTCTCCAGAAAAAGGGGGGAATGAAAGACCCCACCTGTAGGTTTGGCAAGCTAGC
TTAAGTAACGCCATTTTGCAAGGCATGGAAAAATACATAACTGAGAATAGAGAAGTTCAGATCAAGGTCA
GGAACAGATGGAACAGGGTCGACCCTAGAGAACCATCAGATGTTTCCAGGGTGCCCCAAGGACCTGAAAT
GACCCTGTGCCTTATTTGAACTAACCAATCAGTTCGCTTCTCGCTTCTGTTCGCGCGCTTCTGCTCCCCG
AGCTCAATAAAAGAGCCCACAACCCCTCACTCGGGGCGCCAGTCCTCCGATTGACTGAGTCGCCCGGGTA
CCCGTGTATCCAATAAACCCTCTTGCAGTTGCATCCGACTTGTGGTCTCGCTGTTCCTTGGGAGGGTCTC
CTCTGAGTGATTGACTACCCGTCAGCGGGGGTCTTTCATTTGGGGGCTCGTCCGGGATCGGGAGACCCCT
GCCCAGGGACCACCGACCCACCACCGGGAGGTAAGCTGGCTGCCTCGCGCGTTTCGGTGATGACGGTGAA
AACCTCTGACACATGCAGCTCCCGGAGACGGTCACAGCTTGTCTGTAAGCGGATGCCGGGAGCAGACAAG
CCCGTCAGGGCGCGTCAGCGGGTGTTGGCGGGTGTCGGGGCGCAGCCATGACCCAGTCACGTAGCGATAG
CGGAGTGTAGATCCGGCTGTGGAATGTGTGTCAGTTAGGGTGTGGAAAGTCCCCAGGCTCCCCAGCAGGC
AGAAGTATGCAAAGCATGCATCTCAATTAGTCAGCAACCAGGTGTGGAAAGTCCCCAGGCTCCCCAGCAG
GCAGAAGTATGCAAAGCATGCATCTCAATTAGTCAGCAACCATAGTCCCGCCCCTAACTCCGCCCATCCC
GCCCCTAACTCCGCCCAGTTCCGCCCATTCTCCGCCCCATGGCTGACTAATTTTTTTTATTTATGCAGAG
GCCGAGGCCGCCTCGGCCTCTGAGCTATTCCAGAAGTAGTGAGGAGGCTTTTTTGGAGGCCTAGGCTTTT
GCAAAAAGCTTACTGGCTTAACTATGCGGCATCAGAGCAGATTGTACTGAGAGTGCACCATATGCGGTGT
GAAATACCGCACAGATGCGTAAGGAGAAAATACCGCATCAGGCGCTCTTCCGCTTCCTCGCTCACTGACT
CGCTGCGCTCGGTCGTTCGGCTGCGGCGAGCGGTATCAGCTCACTCAAAGGCGGTAATACGGTTATCCAC
AGAATCAGGGGATAACGCAGGAAAGAACATGTGAGCAAAAGGCCAGCAAAAGGCCAGGAACCGTAAAAAG
GCCGCGTTGCTGGCGTTTTTCCATAGGCTCCGCCCCCCTGACGAGCATCACAAAAATCGACGCTCAAGTC
AGAGGTGGCGAAACCCGACAGGACTATAAAGATACCAGGCGTTTCCCCCTGGAAGCTCCCTCGTGCGCTC
TCCTGTTCCGACCCTGCCGCTTACCGGATACCTGTCCGCCTTTCTCCCTTCGGGAAGCGTGGCGCTTTCT
CATAGCTCACGCTGTAGGTATCTCAGTTCGGTGTAGGTCGTTCGCTCCAAGCTGGGCTGTGTGCACGAAC
CCCCCGTTCAGCCCGACCGCTGCGCCTTATCCGGTAACTATCGTCTTGAGTCCAACCCGGTAAGACACGA
CTTATCGCCACTGGCAGCAGCCACTGGTAACAGGATTAGCAGAGCGAGGTATGTAGGCGGTGCTACAGAG
TTCTTGAAGTGGTGGCCTAACTACGGCTACACTAGAAGGACAGTATTTGGTATCTGCGCTCTGCTGAAGC
CAGTTACCTTCGGAAAAAGAGTTGGTAGCTCTTGATCCGGCAAACAAACCACCGCTGGTAGCGGTGGTTT
TTTTGTTTGCAAGCAGCAGATTACGCGCAGAAAAAAAGGATCTCAAGAAGATCCTTTGATCTTTTCTACG
GGGTCTGACGCTCAGTGGAACGAAAACTCACGTTAAGGGATTTTGGTCATGAGATTATCAAAAAGGATCT
TCACCTAGATCCTTTTAAATTAAAAATGAAGTTTTAAATCAATCTAAAGTATATATGAGTAAACTTGGTC
TGACAGTTACCAATGCTTAATCAGTGAGGCACCTATCTCAGCGATCTGTCTATTTCGTTCATCCATAGTT
GCCTGACTCCCCGTCGTGTAGATAACTACGATACGGGAGGGCTTACCATCTGGCCCCAGTGCTGCAATGA
TACCGCGAGACCCACGCTCACCGGCTCCAGATTTATCAGCAATAAACCAGCCAGCCGGAAGGGCCGAGCG
CAGAAGTGGTCCTGCAACTTTATCCGCCTCCATCCAGTCTATTAATTGTTGCCGGGAAGCTAGAGTAAGT
AGTTCGCCAGTTAATAGTTTGCGCAACGTTGTTGCCATTGCTGCAGGCATCGTGGTGTCACGCTCGTCGT
TTGGTATGGCTTCATTCAGCTCCGGTTCCCAACGATCAAGGCGAGTTACATGATCCCCCATGTTGTGCAA
AAAAGCGGTTAGCTCCTTCGGTCCTCCGATCGTTGTCAGAAGTAAGTTGGCCGCAGTGTTATCACTCATG
GTTATGGCAGCACTGCATAATTCTCTTACTGTCATGCCATCCGTAAGATGCTTTTCTGTGACTGGTGAGT
ACTCAACCAAGTCATTCTGAGAATAGTGTATGCGGCGACCGAGTTGCTCTTGCCCGGCGTCAACACGGGA
TAATACCGCGCCACATAGCAGAACTTTAAAAGTGCTCATCATTGGAAAACGTTCTTCGGGGCGAAAACTC
TCAAGGATCTTACCGCTGTTGAGATCCAGTTCGATGTAACCCACTCGTGCACCCAACTGATCTTCAGCAT
CTTTTACTTTCACCAGCGTTTCTGGGTGAGCAAAAACAGGAAGGCAAAATGCCGCAAAAAAGGGAATAAG
GGCGACACGGAAATGTTGAATACTCATACTCTTCCTTTTTCAATATTATTGAAGCATTTATCAGGGTTAT
TGTCTCATGAGCGGATACATATTTGAATGTATTTAGAAAAATAAACAAATAGGGGTTCCGCG
Features (pLannotate 1.2.2; 24 found; start..end, strand, type, name):
    186..565     +  enhancer       CMV enhancer: human cytomegalovirus immediate early enhancer
    566..769     +  promoter       CMV promoter: human cytomegalovirus (CMV) immediate early promoter
    770..945     +  LTR            5' LTR (truncated): truncated long terminal repeat from Moloney murine sarcoma virus
   1067..1341    +  misc_feature   MESV Ψ (fragment): packaging signal of murine embryonic stem cell virus
   1408..1824    +  CDS            gag (truncated): truncated Moloney murine leukemia virus (MMLV) gag gene lacking the start codon
   1874..2144    +  protein_bind   tetracycline response element: contains seven copies of the tetracycline operator tetO tetracycline repressor TetR
   2155..2172    +  misc_feature   MCS (fragment): pUC18/19 multiple cloning site
   2177..2215    +  promoter       minimal CMV promoter: human cytomegalovirus (CMV) immediate early promoter
   2314..2991    +  CDS            DsRed2: improved tetrameric variant of DsRed fluorescent protein mammalian codon-optimized
   3060..3153    +  ncRNA          5' miR-30a: sequence upstream of the 71-nt precursor of the human miR-30a microRNA (Zeng et al., 2002) miRNA
   3265..3377    +  ncRNA          3' miR-30a: sequence downstream of the 71-nt precursor of the human miR-30a microRNA (Zeng et al., 2002) miRNA
   3400..3899    +  promoter       PGK promoter: mouse phosphoglycerate kinase 1 promoter
   3922..4641    +  CDS            Venus: yellow fluorescent protein (YFP) with fast and efficient maturation (Nagai et al., 2002) mammalian codon-optimized
   4784..5246    +  misc_feature   IRES: internal ribosome entry site (IRES) of the encephalomyocarditis virus (EMCV)
   5262..6056    +  CDS            NeoR/KanR: aminoglycoside phosphotransferase from Tn5; aph(3')-II (or nptII); confers resistance to neomycin, kanamycin, and G418 (Geneticin®)
   6081..6153    +  CDS            env (fragment): murine leukemia virus gPr80 envelope polyprotein precursor; env; proteolytically cleaved into gp70SU and p15TM subunits
   6195..6620    +  LTR            3' LTR (ΔU3): self-inactivating 3' long terminal repeat (LTR) from Moloney murine leukemia virus
   6689..6729    +  CDS            rop (fragment): Rop protein, which maintains plasmids at low copy number; rop
   6831..6869    +  misc_feature   bom (fragment): basis of mobility region from pBR322
   6886..7215    +  promoter       SV40 promoter: SV40 enhancer and early promoter
   7221..7322    +  misc_feature   bom (fragment): basis of mobility region from pBR322
   7508..8096    -  rep_origin     ori: high-copy-number ColE1/pMB1/pBR322/pUC origin of replication
   8267..9127    -  CDS            AmpR: β-lactamase; bla; confers resistance to ampicillin, carbenicillin, and related antibiotics
   9128..9232    -  promoter       AmpR promoter: bla
