[The description below was written by a language model from this plasmid's Addgene catalogue record and pLannotate feature annotations shown in this document.]
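Description:
TRIN-shMYB.2572 is a self-inactivating gammaretroviral vector for doxycycline-regulated knockdown of mouse Myb in mammalian cells. It is built on the TRE-dsRED/mir30-shRNA-PGK-venus-IRES-neo backbone. In bacteria the plasmid is maintained through a high-copy ColE1/pUC-type origin and selected with ampicillin via the β-lactamase gene. Viral genomic RNA is produced in packaging cells from a hybrid 5′ end in which the CMV enhancer and promoter are fused to a truncated LTR. This is followed by the MESV packaging signal and a truncated gag segment lacking its start codon, which supports encapsidation. The 3′ LTR carries a U3 deletion, so after integration the LTRs are transcriptionally silent and expression depends on the internal promoters.

The payload consists of two cassettes in the same orientation. The first uses a tetracycline response element with seven tetO copies joined to a minimal CMV promoter to drive DsRed2. The MYB shRNA #2572, cloned between XhoI and EcoRI, lies downstream of DsRed2 and is flanked by 5′ and 3′ miR-30a sequences. Because the hairpin sits on the same transcript as the reporter, red fluorescence marks cells in which the shRNA is being induced and processed through the microRNA pathway. The vector encodes no tet transactivator, so induction requires one supplied by the target cells. The second cassette uses the constitutive mouse PGK promoter to express Venus, followed by an EMCV IRES and the neomycin phosphotransferase gene. This allows transduced cells to be tracked by yellow fluorescence and selected with G418 whether or not the shRNA is induced. The associated publication concerns MYB as a target in acute myeloid leukemia, which fits use of the construct for inducible, reversible MYB suppression in that setting.
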