Addgene plasmid #105574: TRIN-shMYB.2572
Purpose: Dox-inducible mir30 MYB shRNA/dsRED expression with Venus marker and neo resistance
Depositing lab: Christopher Vakoc. Depositing organization: Cold Spring Harbor Laboratory. Publication: A TFIID-SAGA Perturbation that Targets MYB and Suppresses Acute Myeloid Leukemia. Xu Y, Milazzo JP, Somerville TDD, Tarumoto Y, Huang YH, Ostrander EL, Wilkinson JE, Challen GA, Vakoc CR. Cancer Cell. 2018 Jan 8;33(1):13-28.e8. doi: 10.1016/j.ccell.2017.12.002. PubMed 29316427.
Backbone
  Vector backbone: TRE-dsRED/mir30-shRNA-PGK-venus-IRES-neo
  Vector type: Mammalian Expression, Retroviral, RNAi
  Selectable markers: Neomycin (select with G418)
Growth in bacteria
  Bacterial resistance: Ampicillin, 100 μg/mL
  Growth temperature: 37°C
  Growth strain: NEB Stable
  Copy number: Unknown
Gene/Insert
  Gene/Insert name: MYB shRNA #2572
  gRNA/shRNA sequence: TGCTGTTGACAGTGAGCGCTCCATGTATCTCAGTCACTAATAGTGAAGCCACAGATGTATTAGTGACTGAGATACATGGAATGCCTACTGCCTCGGA
  Species: M. musculus (mouse)
  Promoter: TRE
  Cloning method: Restriction Enzyme; 5′ cloning site XhoI (unknown if destroyed); 3′ cloning site EcoRI (unknown if destroyed)
  Sequencing primers: 5′ TGT TTG AAT GAG GCT TCA GTA C
Terms and licenses: Academic/Nonprofit Terms; Industry Terms: Not Available to Industry
How to cite: TRIN-shMYB.2572 was a gift from Christopher Vakoc (Addgene plasmid # 105574 ; http://n2t.net/addgene:105574 ; RRID:Addgene_105574)
